>Addgene plasmid | pEntry_HCoV-229E-Membrane | analyzer sequence | sequence record 327495
CTACCAGCGGTGGTTTGTTTGCCGGATCAAGAGCTACCAACTCTTTTTCCGAAGGTAACTGGCTTCAGCA
GAGCGCAGATACCAAATACTGTCCTTCTAGTGTAGCCGTAGTTAGGCCACCACTTCAAGAACTCTGTAGC
ACCGCCTACATACCTCGCTCTGCTAATCCTGTTACCAGTGGCTGCTGCCAGTGGCGATAAGTCGTGTCTT
ACCGGGTTGGACTCAAGACGATAGTTACCGGATAAGGCGCAGCGGTCGGGCTGAACGGGGGGTTCGTGCA
CACAGCCCAGCTTGGAGCGAACGACCTACACCGAACTGAGATACCTACAGCGTGAGCATTGAGAAAGCGC
CACGCTTCCCGAAGGGAGAAAGGCGGACAGGTATCCGGTAAGCGGCAGGGTCGGAACAGGAGAGCGCACG
AGGGAGCTTCCAGGGGGAAACGCCTGGTATCTTTATAGTCCTGTCGGGTTTCGCCACCTCTGACTTGAGC
GTCGATTTTTGTGATGCTCGTCAGGGGGGCGGAGCCTATGGAAAAACGCCAGCAACGCGGCCTTTTTACG
GTTCCTGGCCTTTTGCTGGCCTTTTGCTCACATGTTCTTTCCTGCGTTATCCCCTGATTCTGTGGATAAC
CGTATTACCGCCTTTGAGTGAGCTGATACCGCTCGCCGCAGCCGAACGACCGAGCGCAGCGAGTCAGTGA
GCGAGGAAGCGGAAGAGCGCCCAATACGCAAACCGCCTCTCCCCGCGCGTTGGCCGATTCATTAATGCAG
CTGGCACGACAGGTTTCCCGACTGGAAAGCGGGCAGTGAGCGCAACGCAATTAATACGCGTACCGCTAGC
CAGGAAGAGTTTGTAGAAACGCAAAAAGGCCATCCGTCAGGATGGCCTTCTGCTTAGTTTGATGCCTGGC
AGTTTATGGCGGGCGTCCTGCCCGCCACCCTCCGGGCCGTTGCTTCACAACGTTCAAATCCGCTCCCGGC
GGATTTGTCCTACTCAGGAGAGCGTTCACCGACAAACAACAGATAAAACGAAAGGCCCAGTCTTCCGACT
GAGCCTTTCGTTTTATTTGATGCCTGGCAGTTCCCTACTCTCGCGTTAACGCTAGCATGGATGTTTTCCC
AGTCACGACGTTGTAAAACGACGGCCAGTCTTAAGCTCGGGCCCCAAATAATGATTTTATTTTGACTGAT
AGTGACCTGTTCGTTGCAACAAATTGATGAGCAATGCTTTTTTATAATGCCAACTTTGTACAAAAAAGCA
GAAGGGCCGTCAAGGCCAGGATCCATGGGATCCTCAAATGACAATTGTACGGGTGACATTGTCACCCATT
TGAAGAATTGGAATTTTGGTTGGAATGTTATTCTAACCATATTCATTGTTATTCTTCAGTTTGGACACTA
TAAATACTCCAGATTGTTTTATGGTTTGAAGATGCTTGTACTGTGGCTTCTTTGGCCACTCGTACTTGCT
TTGTCAATCTTTGACACCTGGGCTAATTGGGATTCTAATTGGGCCTTTGTTGCATTTAGCTTTTTTATGG
CCGTATCAACACTCGTTATGTGGGTGATGTACTTCGCAAACAGTTTCAGACTTTTCCGACGTGCTCGAAC
TTTTTGGGCATGGAATCCTGAGGTTAATGCAATCACTGTCACAACCGTGTTGGGACAGACATACTATCAA
CCCATTCAACAAGCTCCAACAGGCATTACTGTGACCTTGCTGAGCGGCGTGCTTTACGTTGACGGACATA
GATTGGCTTCAGGTGTTCAGGTTCATAACCTACCTGAATACATGACAGTTGCCGTGCCGAGCACTACTAT
AATTTATAGTAGAGTCGGAAGGTCCGTAAATTCACAAAATAGCACAGGCTGGGTTTTCTACGTACGAGTA
AAACACGGTGATTTTTCTGCAGTGAGCTCTCCCATGAGCAACATGACAGAAAACGAAAGATTGCTTCATT
TTTTCCTTAATTAAGACGCGATCGCGGCCTCATGGGCCCAGCTTTCTTGTACAAAGTTGGCATTATAAAA
AATAATTGCTCATCAATTTGTTGCAACGAACAGGTCACTATCAGTCAAAATAAAATCATTATTTGCCATC
CAGCTGATATCCCCTATAGTGAGTCGTATTACATGGTCATAGCTGTTTCCTGGCAGCTCTGGCCCGTGTC
TCAAAATCTCTGATGTTACATTGCACAAGATAAAAATATATCATCATGCCTCCTCTAGACCAGCCAGGAC
AGAAATGCCTCGACTTCGCTGCTGCCCAAGGTTGCCGGGTGACGCACACCGTGGAAACGGATGAAGGCAC
GAACCCAGTGGACATAAGCCTGTTCGGTTCGTAAGCTGTAATGCAAGTAGCGTATGCGCTCACGCAACTG
GTCCAGAACCTTGACCGAACGCAGCGGTGGTAACGGCGCAGTGGCGGTTTTCATGGCTTGTTATGACTGT
TTTTTTGGGGTACAGTCTATGCCTCGGGCATCCAAGCAGCAAGCGCGTTACGCCGTGGGTCGATGTTTGA
TGTTATGGAGCAGCAACGATGTTACGCAGCAGGGCAGTCGCCCTAAAACAAAGTTAAACATCATGAGGGA
AGCGGTGATCGCCGAAGTATCGACTCAACTATCAGAGGTAGTTGGCGTCATCGAGCGCCATCTCGAACCG
ACGTTGCTGGCCGTACATTTGTACGGCTCCGCAGTGGATGGCGGCCTGAAGCCACACAGTGATATTGATT
TGCTGGTTACGGTGACCGTAAGGCTTGATGAAACAACGCGGCGAGCTTTGATCAACGACCTTTTGGAAAC
TTCGGCTTCCCCTGGAGAGAGCGAGATTCTCCGCGCTGTAGAAGTCACCATTGTTGTGCACGACGACATC
ATTCCGTGGCGTTATCCAGCTAAGCGCGAACTGCAATTTGGAGAATGGCAGCGCAATGACATTCTTGCAG
GTATCTTCGAGCCAGCCACGATCGACATTGATCTGGCTATCTTGCTGACAAAAGCAAGAGAACATAGCGT
TGCCTTGGTAGGTCCAGCGGCGGAGGAACTCTTTGATCCGGTTCCTGAACAGGATCTATTTGAGGCGCTA
AATGAAACCTTAACGCTATGGAACTCGCCGCCCGACTGGGCTGGCGATGAGCGAAATGTAGTGCTTACGT
TGTCCCGCATTTGGTACAGCGCAGTAACCGGCAAAATCGCGCCGAAGGATGTCGCTGCCGACTGGGCAAT
GGAGCGCCTGCCGGCCCAGTATCAGCCCGTCATACTTGAAGCTAGACAGGCTTATCTTGGACAAGAAGAA
GATCGCTTGGCCTCGCGCGCAGATCAGTTGGAAGAATTTGTCCACTACGTGAAAGGCGAGATCACCAAGG
TAGTCGGCAAATAACCCTCGAGCCACCCATGACCAAAATCCCTTAACGTGAGTTACGCGTCGTTCCACTG
AGCGTCAGACCCCGTAGAAAAGATCAAAGGATCTTCTTGAGATCCTTTTTTTCTGCGCGTAATCTGCTGC
TTGCAAACAAAAAAACCACCG
Features (pLannotate 1.2.2; 12 found; start..end, strand, type, name):
    717..809     +  CDS            lacI (fragment): lac repressor; lacI; The lac repressor binds to the lac operator to inhibit transcription in E. coli. This inhibition can be relieved by adding lactose or isopropyl-β-D-thiogalactopyranoside (IPTG).
    864..891     -  terminator     rrnB T2 terminator: transcription terminator T2 from the E. coli rrnB gene
   1023..1066    +  terminator     rrnB T1 terminator: Escherichia coli rrnB; transcription terminator T1 from the E. coli rrnB gene
   1113..1149    -  CDS            lacZα (fragment): LacZα fragment of β-galactosidase; lacZ fragment
   1165..1261    +  protein_bind   attL1: mutant version of attL; recombination site for the Gateway® LR reaction LR Clonase™
   1294..1965    +  CDS            M: VME1_CVH22 - Protein inferred from homology: Swiss-Prot protein existence level 3. Component of the viral envelope that plays a central role in virus morphogenesis and assembly via its interactions with other viral proteins. From Human coronavirus 229E (HCoV-229E).
   1997..2095    -  protein_bind   attL2: mutant version of attL; recombination site for the Gateway® LR reaction LR Clonase™
   2113..2131    -  promoter       T7 promoter: promoter for bacteriophage T7 RNA polymerase
   2321..2344    +  promoter       Pc promoter (fragment): intI1 (promoter lies within the coding sequence); class 1 integron promoter
   2520..2576    +  CDS            GmR (fragment): gentamycin acetyltransferase; aacC1; confers resistance to gentamycin
   2583..3374    +  CDS            SmR: aminoglycoside adenylyltransferase (Murphy, 1985); aadA; confers resistance to spectinomycin and streptomycin
   3467..534     +  rep_origin     ori (across the origin): high-copy-number ColE1/pMB1/pBR322/pUC origin of replication
